>Addgene plasmid #116727 | pHAGE-DAPK1 | addgene full sequence | sequence record 240572 | Addgene NGS Result
TGGAAGGGCTAATTCACTCCCAAAGAAGACAAGATATCCTTGATCTGTGGATCTACCACACACAAGGCTA
CTTCCCTGATTAGCAGAACTACACACCAGGGCCAGGGGTCAGATATCCACTGACCTTTGGATGGTGCTAC
AAGCTAGTACCAGTTGAGCCAGATAAGGTAGAAGAGGCCAATAAAGGAGAGAACACCAGCTTGTTACACC
CTGTGAGCCTGCATGGGATGGATGACCCGGAGAGAGAAGTGTTAGAGTGGAGGTTTGACAGCCGCCTAGC
ATTTCATCACGTGGCCCGAGAGCTGCATCCGGAGTACTTCAAGAACTGCTGATATCGAGCTTGCTACAAG
GGACTTTCCGCTGGGGACTTTCCAGGGAGGCGTGGCCTGGGCGGGACTGGGGAGTGGCGAGCCCTCAGAT
CCTGCATATAAGCAGCTGCTTTTTGCCTGTACTGGGTCTCTCTGGTTAGACCAGATCTGAGCCTGGGAGC
TCTCTGGCTAACTAGGGAACCCACTGCTTAAGCCTCAATAAAGCTTGCCTTGAGTGCTTCAAGTAGTGTG
TGCCCGTCTGTTGTGTGACTCTGGTAACTAGAGATCCCTCAGACCCTTTTAGTCAGTGTGGAAAATCTCT
AGCAGTGGCGCCCGAACAGGGACTTGAAAGCGAAAGGGAAACCAGAGGAGCTCTCTCGACGCAGGACTCG
GCTTGCTGAAGCGCGCACGGCAAGAGGCGAGGGGCGGCGACTGGTGAGTACGCCAAAAATTTTGACTAGC
GGAGGCTAGAAGGAGAGAGATGGGTGCGAGAGCGTCAGTATTAAGCGGGGGAGAATTAGATCGCGATGGG
AAAAAATTCGGTTAAGGCCAGGGGGAAAGAAAAAATATAAATTAAAACATATAGTATGGGCAAGCAGGGA
GCTAGAACGATTCGCAGTTAATCCTGGCCTGTTAGAAACATCAGAAGGCTGTAGACAAATACTGGGACAG
CTACAACCATCCCTTCAGACAGGATCAGAAGAACTTAGATCATTATATAATACAGTAGCAACCCTCTATT
GTGTGCATCAAAGGATAGAGATAAAAGACACCAAGGAAGCTTTAGACAAGATAGAGGAAGAGCAAAACAA
AAGTAAGACCACCGCACAGCAAGCGGCCGGCCGCTGATCTTCAGACCTGGAGGAGGAGATATGAGGGACA
ATTGGAGAAGTGAATTATATAAATATAAAGTAGTAAAAATTGAACCATTAGGAGTAGCACCCACCAAGGC
AAAGAGAAGAGTGGTGCAGAGAGAAAAAAGAGCAGTGGGAATAGGAGCTTTGTTCCTTGGGTTCTTGGGA
GCAGCAGGAAGCACTATGGGCGCAGCGTCAATGACGCTGACGGTACAGGCCAGACAATTATTGTCTGGTA
TAGTGCAGCAGCAGAACAATTTGCTGAGGGCTATTGAGGCGCAACAGCATCTGTTGCAACTCACAGTCTG
GGGCATCAAGCAGCTCCAGGCAAGAATCCTGGCTGTGGAAAGATACCTAAAGGATCAACAGCTCCTGGGG
ATTTGGGGTTGCTCTGGAAAACTCATTTGCACCACTGCTGTGCCTTGGAATGCTAGTTGGAGTAATAAAT
CTCTGGAACAGATTTGGAATCACACGACCTGGATGGAGTGGGACAGAGAAATTAACAATTACACAAGCTT
AATACACTCCTTAATTGAAGAATCGCAAAACCAGCAAGAAAAGAATGAACAAGAATTATTGGAATTAGAT
AAATGGGCAAGTTTGTGGAATTGGTTTAACATAACAAATTGGCTGTGGTATATAAAATTATTCATAATGA
TAGTAGGAGGCTTGGTAGGTTTAAGAATAGTTTTTGCTGTACTTTCTATAGTGAATAGAGTTAGGCAGGG
ATATTCACCATTATCGTTTCAGACCCACCTCCCAACCCCGAGGGGACCCGACAGGCCCGAAGGAATAGAA
GAAGAAGGTGGAGAGAGAGACAGAGACAGATCCATTCGATTAGTGAACGGATCTCGACGGTATCGCCGAA
TTCACAAATGGCAGTATTCATCCACAATTTTAAAAGAAAAGGGGGGATTGGGGGGTACAGTGCAGGGGAA
AGAATAGTAGACATAATAGCAACAGACATACAAACTAAAGAATTACAAAAACAAATTACAAAAATTCAAA
ATTTTCGGGTTTATTACAGGGACAGCAGAGATCCAGTTTGGACTAGTCGTGAGGCTCCGGTGCCCGTCAG
TGGGCAGAGCGCACATCGCCCACAGTCCCCGAGAAGTTGGGGGGAGGGGTCGGCAATTGAACCGGTGCCT
AGAGAAGGTGGCGCGGGGTAAACTGGGAAAGTGATGTCGTGTACTGGCTCCGCCTTTTTCCCGAGGGTGG
GGGAGAACCGTATATAAGTGCAGTAGTCGCCGTGAACGTTCTTTTTCGCAACGGGTTTGCCGCCAGAACA
CAGGTAAGTGCCGTGTGTGGTTCCCGCGGGCCTGGCCTCTTTACGGGTTATGGCCCTTGCGTGCCTTGAA
TTACTTCCACCTGGCTGCAGTACGTGATTCTTGATCCCGAGCTTCGGGTTGGAAGTGGGTGGGAGAGTTC
GAGGCCTTGCGCTTAAGGAGCCCCTTCGCCTCGTGCTTGAGTTGAGGCCTGGCCTGGGCGCTGGGGCCGC
CGCGTGCGAATCTGGTGGCACCTTCGCGCCTGTCTCGCTGCTTTCGATAAGTCTCTAGCCATTTAAAATT
TTTGATGACCTGCTGCGACGCTTTTTTTCTGGCAAGATAGTCTTGTAAATGCGGGCCAAGATCTGCACAC
TGGTATTTCGGTTTTTGGGGCCGCGGGCGGCGACGGGGCCCGTGCGTCCCAGCGCACATGTTCGGCGAGG
CGGGGCCTGCGAGCGCGGCCACCGAGAATCGGACGGGGGTAGTCTCAAGCTGGCCGGCCTGCTCTGGTGC
CTGGCCTCGCGCCGCCGTGTATCGCCCCGCCCTGGGCGGCAAGGCTGGCCCGGTCGGCACCAGTTGCGTG
AGCGGAAAGATGGCCGCTTCCCGGCCCTGCTGCAGGGAGCTCAAAATGGAGGACGCGGCGCTCGGGAGAG
CGGGCGGGTGAGTCACCCACACAAAGGAAAAGGGCCTTTCCGTCCTCAGCCGTCGCTTCATGTGACTCCA
CGGAGTACCGGGCGCCGTCCAGGCACCTCGATTAGTTCTCGAGCTTTTGGAGTACGTCGTCTTTAGGTTG
GGGGGAGGGGTTTTATGCGATGGAGTTTCCCCACACTGAGTGGGTGGAGACTGAAGTTAGGCCAGCTTGG
CACTTGATGTAATTCTCCTTGGAATTTGCCCTTTTTGAGTTTGGATCTTGGTTCATTCTCAAGCCTCAGA
CAGTGGTTCAAAGTTTTTTTCTTCCATTTCAGGTGTCGTGAAGCGGCCCTGCAGATATCAACAAGTTTGT
ACAAAAAAGCAGGCACCATGACCGTGTTCAGGCAGGAAAACGTGGATGATTACTACGACACCGGCGAGGA
ACTTGGCAGTGGACAGTTTGCGGTTGTGAAGAAATGCCGTGAGAAAAGCACCGGCCTCCAGTATGCCGCC
AAATTCATCAAGAAAAGGAGGACTAAGTCCAGCCGGCGGGGTGTGAGCCGCGAGGACATCGAGCGGGAGG
TCAGCATCCTGAAGGAGATCCAGCACCCCAATGTCATCACCCTGCACGAGGTCTATGAGAACAAGACGGA
CGTCATCCTGATCTTGGAACTCGTTGCAGGTGGCGAGCTGTTTGACTTCTTAGCTGAAAAGGAATCTTTA
ACTGAAGAGGAAGCAACTGAATTTCTCAAACAAATTCTTAATGGTGTTTACTACCTGCACTCCCTTCAAA
TCGCCCACTTTGATCTTAAGCCTGAGAACATAATGCTTTTGGATAGAAATGTCCCCAAACCTCGGATCAA
GATCATTGACTTTGGGTTGGCCCATAAAATTGACTTTGGAAATGAATTTAAAAACATATTTGGGACTCCA
GAGTTTGTCGCTCCTGAGATAGTCAACTATGAACCTCTTGGTCTTGAGGCAGATATGTGGAGTATCGGGG
TAATAACCTATATCCTCCTAAGTGGGGCCTCCCCATTTCTTGGAGACACTAAGCAAGAAACGTTAGCAAA
TGTATCCGCTGTCAACTACGAATTTGAGGATGAATACTTCAGTAATACCAGTGCCCTAGCCAAAGATTTC
ATAAGAAGACTTCTGGTCAAGGATCCAAAGAAGAGAATGACAATTCAAGATAGTTTGCAGCATCCCTGGA
TCAAGCCTAAAGATACACAACAGGCACTTAGTAGAAAAGCATCAGCAGTAAACATGGAGAAATTCAAGAA
GTTTGCAGCCCGGAAAAAATGGAAACAATCCGTTCGCTTGATATCACTGTGCCAAAGATTATCCAGGTCA
TTCCTGTCCAGAAGTAACATGAGTGTTGCCAGAAGCGATGATACTCTGGATGAGGAAGACTCCTTTGTGA
TGAAAGCCATCATCCATGCCATCAACGATGACAATGTCCCAGGCCTGCAGCACCTTCTGGGCTCATTATC
CAACTATGATGTTAACCAACCCAACAAGCACGGGACACCTCCATTACTCATTGCTGCTGGCTGTGGGAAT
ATTCAAATACTACAGTTGCTCATTAAAAGAGGCTCGAGAATCGATGTCCAGGATAAGGGCGGGTCCAATG
CCGTCTACTGGGCTGCTCGGCATGGCCACGTCGATACCTTGAAATTTCTCAGTGAGAACAAATGCCCTTT
GGATGTGAAAGACAAGTCTGGAGAGATGGCCCTCCACGTGGCAGCTCGCTATGGCCATGCTGACGTGGCT
CAGTTACTGTGCAGCTTCGGCTCAAATCCCAATATCCAGGACAAGGAAGAAGAAACCCCCCTGCACTGTG
CTGCTTGGCACGGCTATTACTCTGTGGCCAAAGCCCTTTGTGAAGCCGGCTGTAACGTGAACATCAAGAA
CCGAGAAGGAGAGACGCCCCTCCTGACAGCCTCTGCCAGGGGCTACCACGACATCGTGGAGTGTCTGGCC
GAACATGGAGCCGACCTTAATGCTTGCGACAAGGACGGACACATTGCCCTTCATCTGGCTGTAAGACGGT
GTCAGATGGAGGTAATCAAGACTCTCCTCAGCCAAGGGTGTTTCGTCGATTATCAAGACAGGCACGGCAA
TACTCCCCTCCATGTGGCATGTAAAGATGGCAACATGCCTATCGTGGTGGCCCTCTGTGAAGCAAACTGC
AATTTGGACATCTCCAACAAGTATGGGCGAACGCCTCTGCACCTTGCGGCCAACAACGGAATCCTAGACG
TGGTCCGGTATCTCTGTCTGATGGGAGCCAGCGTTGAGGCGCTGACCACGGACGGAAAGACGGCAGAAGA
TCTTGCTAGATCGGAACAGCACGAGCACGTAGCAGGTCTCCTTGCAAGACTTCGAAAGGATACGCACCGA
GGACTCTTCATCCAGCAGCTCCGACCCACACAGAACCTGCAGCCAAGAATTAAGCTCAAGCTGTTTGGCC
ACTCGGGATCCGGGAAAACCACCCTTGTAGAATCTCTCAAGTGTGGGCTGCTGAGGAGCTTTTTCAGAAG
GCGTCGGCCCAGACTGTCTTCCACCAACTCCAGCAGGTTCCCACCTTCACCCCTGGCTTCTAAGCCCACA
GTCTCAGTGAGCATCAACAACCTGTACCCAGGCTGCGAGAACGTGAGTGTGAGGAGCCGCAGCATGATGT
TCGAGCCGGGTCTTACCAAAGGGATGCTGGAGGTGTTTGTGGCCCCGACCCACCACCCGCACTGCTCGGC
CGATGACCAGTCCACCAAGGCCATCGACATCCAGAACGCTTATTTGAATGGAGTTGGCGATTTCAGCGTG
TGGGAGTTCTCTGGAAATCCTGTGTATTTCTGCTGTTATGACTATTTTGCTGCAAATGATCCCACGTCAA
TCCATGTTGTTGTCTTTAGTCTAGAAGAGCCCTATGAGATCCAGCTGAACCAAGTGATTTTCTGGCTCAG
TTTCCTGAAGTCCCTTGTCCCAGTTGAAGAACCCATAGCCTTCGGTGGCAAGCTGAAGAACCCACTCCAA
GTTGTCCTGGTGGCCACCCACGCTGACATCATGAATGTTCCTCGACCGGCTGGAGGCGAGTTTGGATATG
ACAAAGACACATCGTTGCTGAAAGAGATTAGGAACAGGTTTGGAAATGATCTTCACATTTCAAATAAGCT
GTTTGTTCTGGATGCTGGGGCTTCTGGGTCAAAGGACATGAAGGTACTTCGAAATCATCTGCAAGAAATA
CGAAGCCAGATTGTTTCGGTCTGTCCTCCCATGACTCACCTGTGTGAGAAAATCATCTCCACGCTGCCTT
CCTGGAGGAAGCTCAATGGACCCAACCAGCTGATGTCGCTGCAGCAGTTTGTGTACGACGTGCAGGACCA
GCTGAACCCCCTGGCCAGCGAGGAGGACCTCAGGCGCATTGCTCAGCAGCTCCACAGCACAGGCGAGATC
AACATCATGCAAAGTGAAACAGTTCAGGACGTGCTGCTCCTGGACCCCCGCTGGCTCTGCACAAACGTCC
TGGGGAAGTTGCTGTCCGTGGAGACCCCACGGGCGCTGCACCACTACCGGGGCCGCTACACCGTGGAGGA
CATCCAGCGCCTGGTGCCCGACAGCGACGTGGAGGAGCTGCTGCAGATCCTCGATGCCATGGACATCTGC
GCCCGGGACCTGAGCAGCGGGACCATGGTGGACGTCCCAGCCCTGATCAAGACAGACAACCTGCACCGCT
CCTGGGCTGATGAGGAGGACGAGGTGATGGTGTATGGTGGCGTGCGCATCGTGCCCGTGGAACACCTCAC
CCCCTTCCCATGTGGCATCTTTCACAAGGTCCAGGTGAACCTGTGCCGGTGGATCCACCAGCAAAGCACA
GAGGGCGACGCGGACATCCGCCTGTGGGTGAATGGCTGCAAGCTGGCCAACCGTGGGGCCGAGCTGCTGG
TGCTGCTGGTCAACCACGGCCAGGGCATTGAGGTCCAGGTCCGCGGCCTGGAGACGGAAAAGATCAAGTG
CTGCCTGCTGCTGGACTCGGTGTGCAGCACCATTGAGAACGTCATGGCCACCACGCTGCCAGGGCTCCTG
ACCGTGAAGCATTACCTGAGCCCCCAGCAGCTGCGGGAGCACCATGAGCCCGTCATGATCTACCAGCCAC
GGGACTTCTTCCGGGCACAGACTCTGAAGGAAACCTCACTGACCAACACCATGGGGGGGTACAAGGAAAG
CTTCAGCAGCATCATGTGCTTCGGGTGTCACGACGTCTACTCACAGGCCAGCCTCGGCATGGACATCCAT
GCATCAGACCTGAACCTCCTCACTCGGAGGAAACTGAGTCGCCTGCTGGACCCGCCCGACCCCCTGGGGA
AGGACTGGTGCCTTCTCGCCATGAACTTAGGCCTCCCTGACCTCGTGGCAAAGTACAACACCAGTAACGG
GGCTCCCAAGGATTTCCTCCCCAGCCCCCTCCACGCCCTGCTGCGGGAATGGACCACCTACCCTGAGAGC
ACAGTGGGCACCCTCATGTCCAAACTGAGGGAGCTGGGTCGCCGGGATGCCGCAGACTTTTTGCTGAAGG
CATCCTCTGTGTTCAAAATCAACCTGGATGGCAATGGCCAGGAGGCCTATGCCTCGAGCTGCAACAGCGG
CACCTCTTACAATTCCATTAGCTCTGTTGTATCCCGGTAGAACCCAGCTTTCTTGTACAAAGTGGTTGAT
ATCCAGCACAGTGGCGGCCGCTCGAGTCTAGAGGGCCCGCGGTTCGAAGGTAAGCCTATCCCTAACCCTC
TCCTCGGTCTCGATTCTACGCGTACCGGTTAGTAATGAGATCCCTCCCCCCCCCCTAACGTTACTGGCCG
AAGCCGCTTGGAATAAGGCCGGTGTGCGTTTGTCTATATGTTATTTTCCACCATATTGCCGTCTTTTGGC
AATGTGAGGGCCCGGAAACCTGGCCCTGTCTTCTTGACGAGCATTCCTAGGGGTCTTTCCCCTCTCGCCA
AAGGAATGCAAGGTCTGTTGAATGTCGTGAAGGAAGCAGTTCCTCTGGAAGCTTCTTGAAGACAAACAAC
GTCTGTAGCGACCCTTTGCAGGCAGCGGAACCCCCCACCTGGCGACAGGTGCCTCTGCGGCCAAAAGCCA
CGTGTATAAGATACACCTGCAAAGGCGGCACAACCCCAGTGCCACGTTGTGAGTTGGATAGTTGTGGAAA
GAGTCAAATGGCTCTCCTCAAGCGTATTCAACAAGGGGCTGAAGGATGCCCAGAAGGTACCCCATTGTAT
GGGATCTGATCTGGGGCCTCGGTGCACATGCTTTACATGTGTTTAGTCGAGGTTAAAAAAACGTCTAGGC
CCCCCGAACCACGGGGACGTGGTTTTCCTTTGAAAAACACGATGATAATATGGCCACACATATGGTGAGC
AAGGGCGAGGAGCTGTTCACCGGGGTGGTGCCCATCCTGGTCGAGCTGGACGGCGACGTAAACGGCCACA
AGTTCAGCGTGTCCGGCGAGGGCGAGGGCGATGCCACCTACGGCAAGCTGACCCTGAAGTTCATCTGCAC
CACCGGCAAGCTGCCCGTGCCCTGGCCCACCCTCGTGACCACCCTGACCTACGGCGTGCAGTGCTTCAGC
CGCTACCCCGACCACATGAAGCAGCACGACTTCTTCAAGTCCGCCATGCCCGAAGGCTACGTCCAGGAGC
GCACCATCTTCTTCAAGGACGACGGCAACTACAAGACCCGCGCCGAGGTGAAGTTCGAGGGCGACACCCT
GGTGAACCGCATCGAGCTGAAGGGCATCGACTTCAAGGAGGACGGCAACATCCTGGGGCACAAGCTGGAG
TACAACTACAACAGCCACAACGTCTATATCATGGCCGACAAGCAGAAGAACGGCATCAAGGTGAACTTCA
AGATCCGCCACAACATCGAGGACGGCAGCGTGCAGCTCGCCGACCACTACCAGCAGAACACCCCCATCGG
CGACGGCCCCGTGCTGCTGCCCGACAACCACTACCTGAGCACCCAGTCCGCCCTGAGCAAAGACCCCAAC
GAGAAGCGCGATCACATGGTCCTGCTGGAGTTCGTGACCGCCGCCGGGATCACTCTCGGCATGGACGAGC
TGTACAAGTAAATCGATAGATCCTAATCAACCTCTGGATTACAAAATTTGTGAAAGATTGACTGGTATTC
TTAACTATGTTGCTCCTTTTACGCTATGTGGATACGCTGCTTTAATGCCTTTGTATCATGCTATTGCTTC
CCGTATGGCTTTCATTTTCTCCTCCTTGTATAAATCCTGGTTGCTGTCTCTTTATGAGGAGTTGTGGCCC
GTTGTCAGGCAACGTGGCGTGGTGTGCACTGTGTTTGCTGACGCAACCCCCACTGGTTGGGGCATTGCCA
CCACCTGTCAGCTCCTTTCCGGGACTTTCGCTTTCCCCCTCCCTATTGCCACGGCGGAACTCATCGCCGC
CTGCCTTGCCCGCTGCTGGACAGGGGCTCGGCTGTTGGGCACTGACAATTCCGTGGTGTTGTCGGGGAAA
TCATCGTCCTTTCCTTGGCTGCTCGCCTGTGTTGCCACCTGGATTCTGCGCGGGACGTCCTTCTGCTACG
TCCCTTCGGCCCTCAATCCAGCGGACCTTCCTTCCCGCGGCCTGCTGCCGGCTCTGCGGCCTCTTCCGCG
TCTTCGCCTTCGCCCTCAGACGAGTCGGATCTCCCTTTGGGCCGCCTCCCCGCCTGAGATCCTTTAAGAC
CAATGACTTACAAGGCAGCTGTAGATCTTAGCCACTTTTTAAAAGAAAAGGGGGGACTGGAAGGGCTAAT
TCACTCCCAACGAAGACAAGATCTGCTTTTTGCTTGTACTGGGTCTCTCTGGTTAGACCAGATCTGAGCC
TGGGAGCTCTCTGGCTAACTAGGGAACCCACTGCTTAAGCCTCAATAAAGCTTGCCTTGAGTGCTTCAAG
TAGTGTGTGCCCGTCTGTTGTGTGACTCTGGTAACTAGAGATCCCTCAGACCCTTTTAGTCAGTGTGGAA
AATCTCTAGCAGTAGTAGTTCATGTCATCTTATTATTCAGTATTTATAACTTGCAAAGAAATGAATATCA
GAGAGTGAGAGGCCCGGGTTAATTAAGGAAAGGGCTAGATCATTCTTGAAGACGAAAGGGCCTCGTGATA
CGCCTATTTTTATAGGTTAATGTCATGATAATAATGGTTTCTTAGACGTCAGGTGGCACTTTTCGGGGAA
ATGTGCGCGGAACCCCTATTTGTTTATTTTTCTAAATACATTCAAATATGTATCCGCTCATGAGACAATA
ACCCTGATAAATGCTTCAATAATATTGAAAAAGGAAGAGTATGAGTATTCAACATTTCCGTGTCGCCCTT
ATTCCCTTTTTTGCGGCATTTTGCCTTCCTGTTTTTGCTCACCCAGAAACGCTGGTGAAAGTAAAAGATG
CTGAAGATCAGTTGGGTGCACGAGTGGGTTACATCGAACTGGATCTCAACAGCGGTAAGATCCTTGAGAG
TTTTCGCCCCGAAGAACGTTTTCCAATGATGAGCACTTTTAAAGTTCTGCTATGTGGCGCGGTATTATCC
CGTGTTGACGCCGGGCAAGAGCAACTCGGTCGCCGCATACACTATTCTCAGAATGACTTGGTTGAGTACT
CACCAGTCACAGAAAAGCATCTTACGGATGGCATGACAGTAAGAGAATTATGCAGTGCTGCCATAACCAT
GAGTGATAACACTGCGGCCAACTTACTTCTGACAACGATCGGAGGACCGAAGGAGCTAACCGCTTTTTTG
CACAACATGGGGGATCATGTAACTCGCCTTGATCGTTGGGAACCGGAGCTGAATGAAGCCATACCAAACG
ACGAGCGTGACACCACGATGCCTGTAGCAATGGCAACAACGTTGCGCAAACTATTAACTGGCGAACTACT
TACTCTAGCTTCCCGGCAACAATTAATAGACTGGATGGAGGCGGATAAAGTTGCAGGACCACTTCTGCGC
TCGGCCCTTCCGGCTGGCTGGTTTATTGCTGATAAATCTGGAGCCGGTGAGCGTGGGTCTCGCGGTATCA
TTGCAGCACTGGGGCCAGATGGTAAGCCCTCCCGTATCGTAGTTATCTACACGACGGGGAGTCAGGCAAC
TATGGATGAACGAAATAGACAGATCGCTGAGATAGGTGCCTCACTGATTAAGCATTGGTAACTGTCAGAC
CAAGTTTACTCATATATACTTTAGATTGATTTAAAACTTCATTTTTAATTTAAAAGGATCTAGGTGAAGA
TCCTTTTTGATAATCTCATGACCAAAATCCCTTAACGTGAGTTTTCGTTCCACTGAGCGTCAGACCCCGT
AGAAAAGATCAAAGGATCTTCTTGAGATCCTTTTTTTCTGCGCGTAATCTGCTGCTTGCAAACAAAAAAA
CCACCGCTACCAGCGGTGGTTTGTTTGCCGGATCAAGAGCTACCAACTCTTTTTCCGAAGGTAACTGGCT
TCAGCAGAGCGCAGATACCAAATACTGTTCTTCTAGTGTAGCCGTAGTTAGGCCACCACTTCAAGAACTC
TGTAGCACCGCCTACATACCTCGCTCTGCTAATCCTGTTACCAGTGGCTGCTGCCAGTGGCGATAAGTCG
TGTCTTACCGGGTTGGACTCAAGACGATAGTTACCGGATAAGGCGCAGCGGTCGGGCTGAACGGGGGGTT
CGTGCACACAGCCCAGCTTGGAGCGAACGACCTACACCGAACTGAGATACCTACAGCGTGAGCTATGAGA
AAGCGCCACGCTTCCCGAAGGGAGAAAGGCGGACAGGTATCCGGTAAGCGGCAGGGTCGGAACAGGAGAG
CGCACGAGGGAGCTTCCAGGGGGAAACGCCTGGTATCTTTATAGTCCTGTCGGGTTTCGCCACCTCTGAC
TTGAGCGTCGATTTTTGTGATGCTCGTCAGGGGGGCGGAGCCTATGGAAAAACGCCAGCAACGCGGCCTT
TTTACGGTTCCTGGCCTTTTGCTGGCCTTTTGCTCACATGTTCTTTCCTGCGTTATCCCCTGATTCTGTG
GATAACCGTATTACCGCCTTTGAGTGAGCTGATACCGCTCGCCGCAGCCGAACGACCGAGCGCAGCGAGT
CAGTGAGCGAGGAAGCGGAAGAGCGCCCAATACGCAAACCGCCTCTCCCCGCGCGTTGGCCGATTCATTA
ATGCAGCAAGCTCATGGCTGACTAATTTTTTTTATTTATGCAGAGGCCGAGGCCGCCTCGGCCTCTGAGC
TATTCCAGAAGTAGTGAGGAGGCTTTTTTGGAGGCCTAGGCTTTTGCAAAAAGCTCCCCGTGGCACGACA
GGTTTCCCGACTGGAAAGCGGGCAGTGAGCGCAACGCAATTAATGTGAGTTAGCTCACTCATTAGGCACC
CCAGGCTTTACACTTTATGCTTCCGGCTCGTATGTTGTGTGGAATTGTGAGCGGATAACAATTTCACACA
GGAAACAGCTATGACATGATTACGAATTTCACAAATAAAGCATTTTTTTCACTGCATTCTAGTTGTGGTT
TGTCCAAACTCATCAATGTATCTTATCATGTCTGGATCAACTGGATAACTCAAGCTAACCAAAATCATCC
CAAACTTCCCACCCCATACCCTATTACCACTGCCAATTACCTGTGGTTTCATTTACTCTAAACCTGTGAT
TCCTCTGAATTATTTTCATTTTAAAGAAATTGTATTTGTTAAATATGTACTACAAACTTAGTAGT
Features (pLannotate 1.2.2; 27 found; start..end, strand, type, name):
    377..634     +  LTR            5' LTR (truncated): truncated 5' long terminal repeat (LTR) from HIV-1
    681..806     +  misc_feature   HIV-1 Ψ: packaging signal of human immunodeficiency virus type 1
    790..1128    +  CDS            HIV-1 gag (fragment): gag protein from human immunodeficiency virus 1; gag
   1303..1536    +  misc_feature   RRE: The Rev response element (RRE) of HIV-1 allows for Rev-dependent mRNA export from the nucleus to the cytoplasm.
   1913..2013    +  CDS            Rev (fragment): human immunodeficiency virus 1 (HIV-1) Rev protein; rev; enhances nuclear export of unspliced and incompletely spliced viral mRNAs
   2058..2175    +  misc_feature   cPPT/CTS: central polypurine tract and central termination sequence of HIV-1
   2223..3401    +  promoter       EF-1α promoter: strong constitutive promoter for human elongation factor EF-1α
   3422..3442    +  protein_bind   attB1: mutant version of attB; core recombination site for the Gateway® BP reaction BP Clonase™
   3448..7737    +  CDS            DAPK1: DAPK1_HUMAN - Also known as DAPK. Experimental evidence at protein level: Swiss-Prot protein existence level 1. Isoform 2 cannot induce apoptosis but can induce membrane blebbing. From Homo sapiens (Human).
   7742..7766    -  protein_bind   attB2: mutant version of attB; recombination site for the Gateway® BP reaction BP Clonase™
   7819..7860    +  CDS            V5 tag: epitope tag from simian virus 5
   7986..8448    +  misc_feature   IRES: internal ribosome entry site (IRES) of the encephalomyocarditis virus (EMCV)
   8462..9181    +  CDS            EGFP: the original enhanced GFP (Yang et al., 1996) mammalian codon-optimized
   9195..9783    +  misc_feature   WPRE: woodchuck hepatitis virus posttranscriptional regulatory element
   9791..9856    +  CDS            nef (fragment): NEF_HV1Z2 - Experimental evidence at protein level: Swiss-Prot protein existence level 1. Extracellular Nef protein targets CD4(+) T-lymphocytes for apoptosis by interacting with CXCR4 surface receptors. From Human immunodeficiency virus type 1 group M subtype D (isolate Z2/CDC-Z34) (HIV-1).
   9858..10091   +  LTR            3' LTR (ΔU3): self-inactivating 3' long terminal repeat (LTR) from HIV-1
  10296..10400   +  promoter       AmpR promoter: bla
  10401..11261   +  CDS            AmpR: β-lactamase; bla; confers resistance to ampicillin, carbenicillin, and related antibiotics
  11432..12020   +  rep_origin     ori: high-copy-number ColE1/pMB1/pBR322/pUC origin of replication
  12203..12257   +  CDS            lacI (fragment): lac repressor; lacI; The lac repressor binds to the lac operator to inhibit transcription in E. coli. This inhibition can be relieved by adding lactose or isopropyl-β-D-thiogalactopyranoside (IPTG).
  12263..12356   +  rep_origin     SV40 ori (fragment): SV40 origin of replication
  12381..12418   +  CDS            lacI (fragment): lac repressor; lacI; The lac repressor binds to the lac operator to inhibit transcription in E. coli. This inhibition can be relieved by adding lactose or isopropyl-β-D-thiogalactopyranoside (IPTG).
  12431..12452   +  protein_bind   CAP binding site: CAP binding activates transcription in the presence of cAMP. E. coli catabolite activator protein
  12467..12497   +  promoter       lac promoter: promoter for the E. coli lac operon
  12501..12523   +  protein_bind   lac operator (fragment): The lac repressor binds to the lac operator to inhibit transcription in E. coli. This inhibition can be relieved by adding lactose or isopropyl-β-D-thiogalactopyranoside (IPTG). lac repressor encoded by lacI
  12555..12638   +  polyA_signal   SV40 poly(A) signal (fragment): SV40 polyadenylation signal
  12805..329     +  CDS            nef (fragment) (across the origin): NEF_HV1BR - Experimental evidence at protein level: Swiss-Prot protein existence level 1. Extracellular Nef protein targets CD4(+) T-lymphocytes for apoptosis by interacting with CXCR4 surface receptors (PubMed:14990729). From Human immunodeficiency virus type 1 group M subtype B (isolate BRU/LAI) (HIV-1).
