[The description below was written by a language model from this plasmid's Addgene catalogue record and pLannotate feature annotations shown in this document.]
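Description:
pHAGE-DAPK1 is an HIV-1-based lentiviral expression plasmid of about 12.8 kb, built on the pHAGE backbone and carrying the wild-type human DAPK1 (death-associated protein kinase 1) open reading frame. In bacteria it is maintained through a high-copy ColE1/pUC-type origin and selected with ampicillin via the β-lactamase gene. The record lists a recombination-deficient strain as host, the usual choice for LTR-containing plasmids. The viral portion comprises a truncated 5' LTR, the Ψ packaging signal with an adjoining gag fragment, the Rev response element for Rev-dependent nuclear export of the genomic RNA, the cPPT/CTS element that aids nuclear import, and a ΔU3 self-inactivating 3' LTR. This design leaves the integrated provirus without LTR promoter activity. Short nef, lacI, lac promoter and SV40 fragments annotated outside the cassette appear to be backbone remnants.

The expression cassette is driven by the strong constitutive human EF-1α promoter. DAPK1 was introduced by Gateway cloning and is flanked by attB1 and attB2 sites. A V5 epitope tag lies just downstream of attB2, although the record does not state whether the insert lacks a stop codon and so reads through into the tag. An EMCV IRES followed by EGFP allows the reporter to be translated from the same transcript, so transduced cells can be identified or sorted by fluorescence. A WPRE upstream of the 3' LTR enhances transcript stability and expression. No mammalian drug-selection marker is annotated. The plasmid is intended for producing lentiviral particles, with packaging functions supplied in trans, for stable DAPK1 expression in mammalian cells. It was deposited as part of a study on systematic functional annotation of somatic mutations in cancer, where a wild-type clone would plausibly serve as the reference for mutant alleles.
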