Addgene plasmid #116727: pHAGE-DAPK1
Purpose: Lentiviral expression of DAPK1
Depositing lab: Gordon Mills & Kenneth Scott. Depositing organization: Baylor College of Medicine. Publication: Systematic Functional Annotation of Somatic Mutations in Cancer. Ng PK, Li J, Jeong KJ, Shao S, Chen H, Tsang YH, Sengupta S, Wang Z, Bhavana VH, Tran R, Soewito S, Minussi DC, Moreno D, Kong K, Dogruluk T, Lu H, Gao J, Tokheim C, Zhou DC, Johnson AM, Zeng J, Ip CKM, Ju Z, Wester M, Yu S, Li Y, Vellano CP, Schultz N, Karchin R, Ding L, Lu Y, Cheung LWT, Chen K, Shaw KR, Meric-Bernstam F, Scott KL, Yi S, Sahni N, Liang H, Mills GB. Cancer Cell. 2018 Mar 12;33(3):450-462.e10. doi: 10.1016/j.ccell.2018.01.021. PubMed 29533785.
Backbone
  Vector backbone: pHAGE
  Vector type: Lentiviral
Growth in bacteria
  Bacterial resistance: Ampicillin, 100 μg/mL
  Growth temperature: 37°C
  Growth strain: Stbl3
  Copy number: High Copy
Gene/Insert
  Gene/Insert name: DAPK1
  Species: H. sapiens (human)
  Mutation: WT
  Entrez Gene: DAPK1 (a.k.a. DAPK, ROCO3)
  Cloning method: Gateway Cloning
Terms and licenses: Academic/Nonprofit Terms; Industry Terms: Not Available to Industry
How to cite: pHAGE-DAPK1 was a gift from Gordon Mills & Kenneth Scott (Addgene plasmid # 116727 ; http://n2t.net/addgene:116727 ; RRID:Addgene_116727)
