>Addgene plasmid #116727 | pHAGE-DAPK1 | depositor partial sequence | sequence record 219602 | insert
ATGACCGTGTTCAGGCAGGAAAACGTGGATGATTACTACGACACCGGCGAGGAACTTGGCAGTGGACAGT
TTGCGGTTGTGAAGAAATGCCGTGAGAAAAGCACCGGCCTCCAGTATGCCGCCAAATTCATCAAGAAAAG
GAGGACTAAGTCCAGCCGGCGGGGTGTGAGCCGCGAGGACATCGAGCGGGAGGTCAGCATCCTGAAGGAG
ATCCAGCACCCCAATGTCATCACCCTGCACGAGGTCTATGAGAACAAGACGGACGTCATCCTGATCTTGG
AACTCGTTGCAGGTGGCGAGCTGTTTGACTTCTTAGCTGAAAAGGAATCTTTAACTGAAGAGGAAGCAAC
TGAATTTCTCAAACAAATTCTTAATGGTGTTTACTACCTGCACTCCCTTCAAATCGCCCACTTTGATCTT
AAGCCTGAGAACATAATGCTTTTGGATAGAAATGTCCCCAAACCTCGGATCAAGATCATTGACTTTGGGT
TGGCCCATAAAATTGACTTTGGAAATGAATTTAAAAACATATTTGGGACTCCAGAGTTTGTCGCTCCTGA
GATAGTCAACTATGAACCTCTTGGTCTTGAGGCAGATATGTGGAGTATCGGGGTAATAACCTATATCCTC
CTAAGTGGGGCCTCCCCATTTCTTGGAGACACTAAGCAAGAAACGTTAGCAAATGTATCCGCTGTCAACT
ACGAATTTGAGGATGAATACTTCAGTAATACCAGTGCCCTAGCCAAAGATTTCATAAGAAGACTTCTGGT
CAAGGATCCAAAGAAGAGAATGACAATTCAAGATAGTTTGCAGCATCCCTGGATCAAGCCTAAAGATACA
CAACAGGCACTTAGTAGAAAAGCATCAGCAGTAAACATGGAGAAATTCAAGAAGTTTGCAGCCCGGAAAA
AATGGAAACAATCCGTTCGCTTGATATCACTGTGCCAAAGATTATCCAGGTCATTCCTGTCCAGAAGTAA
CATGAGTGTTGCCAGAAGCGATGATACTCTGGATGAGGAAGACTCCTTTGTGATGAAAGCCATCATCCAT
GCCATCAACGATGACAATGTCCCAGGCCTGCAGCACCTTCTGGGCTCATTATCCAACTATGATGTTAACC
AACCCAACAAGCACGGGACACCTCCATTACTCATTGCTGCTGGCTGTGGGAATATTCAAATACTACAGTT
GCTCATTAAAAGAGGCTCGAGAATCGATGTCCAGGATAAGGGCGGGTCCAATGCCGTCTACTGGGCTGCT
CGGCATGGCCACGTCGATACCTTGAAATTTCTCAGTGAGAACAAATGCCCTTTGGATGTGAAAGACAAGT
CTGGAGAGATGGCCCTCCACGTGGCAGCTCGCTATGGCCATGCTGACGTGGCTCAGTTACTGTGCAGCTT
CGGCTCAAATCCCAATATCCAGGACAAGGAAGAAGAAACCCCCCTGCACTGTGCTGCTTGGCACGGCTAT
TACTCTGTGGCCAAAGCCCTTTGTGAAGCCGGCTGTAACGTGAACATCAAGAACCGAGAAGGAGAGACGC
CCCTCCTGACAGCCTCTGCCAGGGGCTACCACGACATCGTGGAGTGTCTGGCCGAACATGGAGCCGACCT
TAATGCTTGCGACAAGGACGGACACATTGCCCTTCATCTGGCTGTAAGACGGTGTCAGATGGAGGTAATC
AAGACTCTCCTCAGCCAAGGGTGTTTCGTCGATTATCAAGACAGGCACGGCAATACTCCCCTCCATGTGG
CATGTAAAGATGGCAACATGCCTATCGTGGTGGCCCTCTGTGAAGCAAACTGCAATTTGGACATCTCCAA
CAAGTATGGGCGAACGCCTCTGCACCTTGCGGCCAACAACGGAATCCTAGACGTGGTCCGGTATCTCTGT
CTGATGGGAGCCAGCGTTGAGGCGCTGACCACGGACGGAAAGACGGCAGAAGATCTTGCTAGATCGGAAC
AGCACGAGCACGTAGCAGGTCTCCTTGCAAGACTTCGAAAGGATACGCACCGAGGACTCTTCATCCAGCA
GCTCCGACCCACACAGAACCTGCAGCCAAGAATTAAGCTCAAGCTGTTTGGCCACTCGGGATCCGGGAAA
ACCACCCTTGTAGAATCTCTCAAGTGTGGGCTGCTGAGGAGCTTTTTCAGAAGGCGTCGGCCCAGACTGT
CTTCCACCAACTCCAGCAGGTTCCCACCTTCACCCCTGGCTTCTAAGCCCACAGTCTCAGTGAGCATCAA
CAACCTGTACCCAGGCTGCGAGAACGTGAGTGTGAGGAGCCGCAGCATGATGTTCGAGCCGGGTCTTACC
AAAGGGATGCTGGAGGTGTTTGTGGCCCCGACCCACCACCCGCACTGCTCGGCCGATGACCAGTCCACCA
AGGCCATCGACATCCAGAACGCTTATTTGAATGGAGTTGGCGATTTCAGCGTGTGGGAGTTCTCTGGAAA
TCCTGTGTATTTCTGCTGTTATGACTATTTTGCTGCAAATGATCCCACGTCAATCCATGTTGTTGTCTTT
AGTCTAGAAGAGCCCTATGAGATCCAGCTGAACCAAGTGATTTTCTGGCTCAGTTTCCTGAAGTCCCTTG
TCCCAGTTGAAGAACCCATAGCCTTCGGTGGCAAGCTGAAGAACCCACTCCAAGTTGTCCTGGTGGCCAC
CCACGCTGACATCATGAATGTTCCTCGACCGGCTGGAGGCGAGTTTGGATATGACAAAGACACATCGTTG
CTGAAAGAGATTAGGAACAGGTTTGGAAATGATCTTCACATTTCAAATAAGCTGTTTGTTCTGGATGCTG
GGGCTTCTGGGTCAAAGGACATGAAGGTACTTCGAAATCATCTGCAAGAAATACGAAGCCAGATTGTTTC
GGTCTGTCCTCCCATGACTCACCTGTGTGAGAAAATCATCTCCACGCTGCCTTCCTGGAGGAAGCTCAAT
GGACCCAACCAGCTGATGTCGCTGCAGCAGTTTGTGTACGACGTGCAGGACCAGCTGAACCCCCTGGCCA
GCGAGGAGGACCTCAGGCGCATTGCTCAGCAGCTCCACAGCACAGGCGAGATCAACATCATGCAAAGTGA
AACAGTTCAGGACGTGCTGCTCCTGGACCCCCGCTGGCTCTGCACAAACGTCCTGGGGAAGTTGCTGTCC
GTGGAGACCCCACGGGCGCTGCACCACTACCGGGGCCGCTACACCGTGGAGGACATCCAGCGCCTGGTGC
CCGACAGCGACGTGGAGGAGCTGCTGCAGATCCTCGATGCCATGGACATCTGCGCCCGGGACCTGAGCAG
CGGGACCATGGTGGACGTCCCAGCCCTGATCAAGACAGACAACCTGCACCGCTCCTGGGCTGATGAGGAG
GACGAGGTGATGGTGTATGGTGGCGTGCGCATCGTGCCCGTGGAACACCTCACCCCCTTCCCATGTGGCA
TCTTTCACAAGGTCCAGGTGAACCTGTGCCGGTGGATCCACCAGCAAAGCACAGAGGGCGACGCGGACAT
CCGCCTGTGGGTGAATGGCTGCAAGCTGGCCAACCGTGGGGCCGAGCTGCTGGTGCTGCTGGTCAACCAC
GGCCAGGGCATTGAGGTCCAGGTCCGCGGCCTGGAGACGGAGAAGATCAAGTGCTGCCTGCTGCTGGACT
CGGTGTGCAGCACCATTGAGAACGTCATGGCCACCACGCTGCCAGGGCTCCTGACCGTGAAGCATTACCT
GAGCCCCCAGCAGCTGCGGGAGCACCATGAGCCCGTCATGATCTACCAGCCACGGGACTTCTTCCGGGCA
CAGACTCTGAAGGAAACCTCACTGACCAACACCATGGGGGGGTACAAGGAAAGCTTCAGCAGCATCATGT
GCTTCGGGTGTCACGACGTCTACTCACAGGCCAGCCTCGGCATGGACATCCATGCATCAGACCTGAACCT
CCTCACTCGGAGGAAACTGAGTCGCCTGCTGGACCCGCCCGACCCCCTGGGGAAGGACTGGTGCCTTCTC
GCCATGAACTTAGGCCTCCCTGACCTCGTGGCAAAGTACAACACCAGTAACGGGGCTCCCAAGGATTTCC
TCCCCAGCCCCCTCCACGCCCTGCTGCGGGAATGGACCACCTACCCTGAGAGCACAGTGGGCACCCTCAT
GTCCAAACTGAGGGAGCTGGGTCGCCGGGATGCCGCAGACTTTTTGCTGAAGGCATCCTCTGTGTTCAAA
ATCAACCTGGATGGCAATGGCCAGGAGGCCTATGCCTCGAGCTGCAACAGCGGCACCTCTTACAATTCCA
TTAGCTCTGTTGTATCCCGGTGA
